Addgene plasmid #40772: DUSP6
Depositing lab: Dustin Maly. Depositing organization: University of Washington. Publication: Conformation-Selective ATP-Competitive Inhibitors Control Regulatory Interactions and Noncatalytic Functions of Mitogen-Activated Protein Kinases. Hari SB, Merritt EA, Maly DJ. Chem Biol. 2014 May 22;21(5):628-35. doi: 10.1016/j.chembiol.2014.02.016. Epub 2014 Apr 3. PubMed 24704509.
Backbone
  Vector backbone: pMCSG7
  Backbone size w/o insert (bp): 5200
  Total vector size (bp): 6300
  Vector type: Bacterial Expression
Growth in bacteria
  Bacterial resistance: Ampicillin, 100 μg/mL
  Growth temperature: 37°C
  Growth strain: XL1 Blue
  Copy number: Low Copy
Gene/Insert
  Gene/Insert name: DUSP6
  Species: H. sapiens (human)
  Insert size (bp): 1100
  Mutation: Starting Met removed
  Entrez Gene: DUSP6 (a.k.a. HH19, MKP3, PYST1)
  Promoter: T7
  Tag / fusion protein: 6His (N terminal on insert); TEV (N terminal on insert)
  Cloning method: Ligation Independent Cloning
  Sequencing primers: 5′ T7; 3′ T7-term
Resource information
  A portion of this plasmid was derived from a plasmid made by: Cloned from addgene #27975
Terms and licenses: Academic/Nonprofit Terms; Industry Terms: Not Available to Industry
How to cite: DUSP6 was a gift from Dustin Maly (Addgene plasmid # 40772 ; http://n2t.net/addgene:40772 ; RRID:Addgene_40772)
