[The description below was written by a language model from this plasmid's Addgene catalogue record.]
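Description:
DUSP6 is a bacterial expression plasmid built on the pMCSG7 backbone, a vector designed for ligation-independent cloning. The backbone is listed at about 5.2 kb and the complete plasmid at about 6.3 kb. It is selected with ampicillin and is recorded as low copy. The record does not name the origin of replication, and no feature table is provided, so details of the backbone beyond the catalogue fields cannot be confirmed here.

The insert is the human DUSP6 coding sequence (also known as MKP3 or PYST1), roughly 1.1 kb, which encodes a dual-specificity phosphatase that acts on MAP kinases. It was introduced by ligation-independent cloning, and the record notes that it was derived from an earlier deposited plasmid. Expression is driven by a T7 promoter, so protein production requires a host that supplies T7 RNA polymerase. The use of a T7 terminator sequencing primer suggests that a T7 terminator lies downstream of the insert. The native starting methionine has been removed because translation begins in the vector-encoded N-terminal leader, which supplies a 6xHis tag followed by a TEV protease recognition site. This arrangement allows the fusion protein to be captured by immobilised metal affinity chromatography, after which the tag can be cleaved with TEV protease to leave near-native DUSP6.

The construct is suited to producing recombinant DUSP6 in E. coli for purification and in vitro work. The associated publication studies how conformation-selective ATP-competitive inhibitors affect the regulatory interactions and noncatalytic functions of MAP kinases, which fits use of the purified phosphatase as a binding partner or regulator in such assays.
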