>Addgene plasmid #40772 | DUSP6 | depositor partial sequence | sequence record 53592 | T7 fwd and reverse combined
NNNNNNNNNNNNNNNTNNNNCTAGANTAATTTTGTTTAACTTTAAGAAGGAGATATACATATGCACCATC
ATCATCATCATTCTTCTGGTGTAGATCTGGGTACCGAGAACCTGTACTTCCAATCCAATGCCATAGATAC
GCTCAGACCCGTGCCCTTCGCGTCGGAAATGGCGATCAGCAAGACGGTGGCGTGGCTCAACGAGCAGCTG
GAGCTGGGCAACGAGCGGCTGCTGCTGATGGACTGCCGGCCGCAGGAGCTATACGAGTCGTCGCACATCG
AGTCGGCCATCAACGTGGCCATCCCGGGCATCATGCTGCGGCGCCTGCAGAAGGGTAACCTGCCGGTGCG
CGCGCTCTTCACGCGCGGCGAGGACCGGGACCGCTTCACCCGGCGCTGTGGCACCGACACAGTGGTGCTC
TACGACGAGAGCAGCAGCGACTGGAACGAGAATACGGGCGGCGAGTCGGTGCTCGGGCTGCTGCTCAAGA
AGCTCAAGGACGAGGGCTGCCGGGCGTTCTACCTGGAAGGTGGCTTCAGTAAGTTCCAAGCCGAGTTCTC
CCTGCATTGCGAGACCAATCTAGACGGCTCGTGTAGCAGCAGCTCGCCGCCGTTGCCAGTGCTGGGGCTC
GGGGGCCTGCGGATCAGCTCTGACTCTTCCTCGGACATCGAGTCTGACCTTGACCGAGACCCCAATAGTG
CAACAGACTCGGATGGTAGTCCGCTGTCCAACAGCCAGCCTTCCTTCCCAGTGGAGATCTTGCCCTTCCT
CTACTTGGGCTGTGCCAAAGACTCCACCAACTTGGACGTGTTGGAGGAATTCGGCATCAAGTACATCTTG
AACGTCACCCCCAATTTGCCGAATCTCTTTGAGAACGCAGGAGAGTTTAAATACAAGCAAATCCCCATCT
CGGATCACTGGAGCCAAAACCTGTCCCAGTTTTTCCCTGAGGCCATTTCTTTCATAGATGAAGCCCGGGG
CAAGAACTGTGGTGTCTTGGTACATTGCTTGGCTGGCATTAGCCGCTCAGTCACTGTGACTGTGGCTTAC
CTTATGCAGAAGCTCAATCTGTCGATGAACGATGCCTATGACATTGTCAAAATGAAAAAATCCAACATAT
CCCCTAACTTCAACTTCATGGGTCAGCTGCTGGACTTCGAGAGGACGCTGGGACTCAGCAGCCCATGTGA
CAACAGGGTTCCAGCACAGCAGCTGTATTTTACCACCCCTTCCAACCAGAATGTATACCAGGTGGACTCT
CTGCAATCTACGTAACATTGGAAGTGGATAACGGATCCGAATTCGAGCTCCGTCGACAAGGTTGCGGCCG
CACTCGAGCACCACCACCACCACCACTGAGATCCGGCTGCTAACAAAGCCCGAANGNNGNNNNNNNNN
