>Addgene plasmid #40772 | DUSP6 | addgene partial sequence | sequence record 54425 | T7 5'-TAATACGACTCACTATAGGG-3'
ACTTTAAGAAGGAGATATACATATGCACCATCATCATCATCATTCTTCTGGTGTAGATCTGGGTACCGAG
AACCTGTACTTCCAATCCAATGCCATAGATACGCTCAGACCCGTGCCCTTCGCGTCGGAAATGGCGATCA
GCAAGACGGTGGCGTGGCTCAACGAGCAGCTGGAGCTGGGCAACGAGCGGCTGCTGCTGATGGACTGCCG
GCCGCAGGAGCTATACGAGTCGTCGCACATCGAGTCGGCCATCAACGTGGCCATCCCGGGCATCATGCTG
CGGCGCCTGCAGAAGGGTAACCTGCCGGTGCGCGCGCTCTTCACGCGCGGCGAGGACCGGGACCGCTTCA
CCCGGCGCTGTGGCACCGACACAGTGGTGCTCTACGACGAGAGCAGCAGCGACTGGAACGAGAATACGGG
CGGCGAGTCGGTGCTCGGGCTGCTGCTCAAGAAGCTCAAGGACGAGGGCTGCCGGGCGTTCTACCTGGAA
GGTGGCTTCAGTAAGTTCCAAGCCGAGTTCTCCCTGCATTGCGAGACCAATCTAGACGGCTCGTGTAGCA
GCAGCTCGCCGCCGTTGCCAGTGCTGGGGCTCGGGGGCCTGCGGATCAGCTCTGACTCTTCCTCGGACAT
CGAGTCTGACCTTGACCGAGACCCCAATAGTGCAACAGACTCGGATGGTAGTCCGCTGTCCAACAGCCAG
CCTTCCTTCCCAGTGGAGATCTTGCCCTTCCTCTACTTGGGCTGTGCCAAAGACTCCACCAACTTGGACG
TGTTGGAGGAATTCGGCATCAAGTACATCTTGAACGTCACCCCCAATTTGCCGAATCTCTTTGAGAACGC
AGGAGAGTTTAAATACAAGCAAATCCCCATCTCGGATCACTGGAGCC
